Addgene plasmid #12198: LL - hOCT4i -1
Depositing lab: George Daley. Depositing organization: Boston Children's Hospital. Publication: High-efficiency RNA interference in human embryonic stem cells. Zaehres H, Lensch MW, Daheron L, Stewart SA, Itskovitz-Eldor J, Daley GQ. Stem Cells. 2005 Mar . 23(3):299-305. 10.1634/stemcells.2004-0252 PubMed 15749924.
Backbone
  Vector backbone: pLL3.7
  Backbone size w/o insert (bp): 7650
  Vector type: Mammalian Expression, Lentiviral, RNAi, Cre/Lox
Growth in bacteria
  Bacterial resistance: Ampicillin, 100 μg/mL
  Growth temperature: 37°C
  Growth strain: DH5alpha
  Copy number: High Copy
Gene/Insert
  Gene/Insert name: OCT4 - RNAi (alt name: Oct4)
  Species: H. sapiens (human)
  Insert size (bp): 55
  Entrez Gene: POU5F1 (a.k.a. OCT3, OCT4, OCT4Borf1, OTF-3, OTF3, OTF4, Oct-3, Oct-4, Oct3/4)
  Cloning method: Restriction Enzyme; 5′ cloning site HpaI (destroyed during cloning); 3′ cloning site XhoI (not destroyed)
  Sequencing primers: 5′ n/a
Terms and licenses: Academic/Nonprofit Terms; Industry Terms: Not Available to Industry
Depositor comments: Target sequence: CATGTGTAAGCTGCGGCCCTT (NM_002701: bp 642-662)
How to cite: LL - hOCT4i -1 was a gift from George Daley (Addgene plasmid # 12198 ; http://n2t.net/addgene:12198 ; RRID:Addgene_12198)
