[The description below was written by a language model from this plasmid's Addgene catalogue record and pLannotate feature annotations shown in this document.]
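Description:
LL - hOCT4i -1 is a lentiviral RNA interference vector built on the pLL3.7 (LentiLox) backbone and designed to knock down human OCT4 (POU5F1). It is propagated in E. coli as a high-copy plasmid, using a ColE1/pUC-type origin and a β-lactamase gene for ampicillin selection. The viral portion is an HIV-1-derived transfer cassette. A CMV enhancer/promoter is fused to a truncated 5' LTR to drive genomic RNA production in packaging cells. This is followed by the Ψ packaging signal with a partial gag sequence, the Rev response element for nuclear export of the unspliced genome, and the cPPT/CTS element, which aids nuclear import in transduced cells. A WPRE upstream of the 3' LTR enhances transcript stability and expression. Because the vector lacks the viral structural and enzymatic genes, these must be supplied in trans.

The payload is a roughly 55 bp short-hairpin insert cloned between the HpaI site (destroyed in cloning) and the XhoI site, immediately downstream of a mouse U6 RNA polymerase III promoter. The depositor notes that the hairpin targets a 21-nucleotide stretch of the human POU5F1 mRNA. The hairpin itself is not annotated in the feature table, but its expected position lies between the U6 promoter and the first loxP site. Downstream, a separate CMV enhancer/promoter drives EGFP, so transduced cells can be identified or sorted by green fluorescence. This reporter cassette is flanked by two loxP sites in the same orientation, so Cre recombinase can excise it. According to the associated publication, the construct was used for efficient gene silencing in human embryonic stem cells, where depleting OCT4 allows its role in pluripotency to be studied.
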