Features (pLannotate 1.2.2; 24 found; start..end, strand, type, name):
     31..83      -  misc_feature   bom (fragment): basis of mobility region from pBR322
    238..617     +  enhancer       CMV enhancer: human cytomegalovirus immediate early enhancer
    618..817     +  promoter       CMV promoter: human cytomegalovirus (CMV) immediate early promoter
    835..1015    +  LTR            5' LTR (truncated): truncated 5' long terminal repeat (LTR) from HIV-1
   1062..1187    +  misc_feature   HIV-1 Ψ: packaging signal of human immunodeficiency virus type 1
   1171..1509    +  CDS            HIV-1 gag (fragment): gag protein from human immunodeficiency virus 1; gag
   1686..1919    +  misc_feature   RRE: The Rev response element (RRE) of HIV-1 allows for Rev-dependent mRNA export from the nucleus to the cytoplasm.
   2296..2396    +  CDS            Rev (fragment): human immunodeficiency virus 1 (HIV-1) Rev protein; rev; enhances nuclear export of unspliced and incompletely spliced viral mRNAs
   2446..2563    +  misc_feature   cPPT/CTS: central polypurine tract and central termination sequence of HIV-1
   2622..2935    +  promoter       U6 promoter: RNA polymerase III promoter for mouse U6 snRNA (Das et al., 1988)
   2990..3015    -  misc_feature   MCS (fragment): pBluescript multiple cloning site
   3050..3083    +  protein_bind   loxP: Cre-mediated recombination occurs in the 8-bp core sequence (GCATACAT). Cre recombinase
   3199..3502    +  enhancer       CMV enhancer: human cytomegalovirus immediate early enhancer
   3503..3706    +  promoter       CMV promoter: human cytomegalovirus (CMV) immediate early promoter
   3751..4467    +  CDS            EGFP: EGFP is a basic (constitutively fluorescent) green fluorescent protein published in 1996, derived from Aequorea victoria. It is reported to be a rapidly-maturing weak dimer with moderate acid sensitivity.
   4490..4523    +  protein_bind   loxP: Cre-mediated recombination occurs in the 8-bp core sequence (GCATACAT). Cre recombinase
   4556..4579    +  misc_feature   MCS (fragment): pBluescript multiple cloning site
   4579..5167    +  misc_feature   WPRE: woodchuck hepatitis virus posttranscriptional regulatory element
   5168..5187    +  misc_feature   MCS (fragment): pBluescript multiple cloning site
   5189..5689    +  CDS            nef (fragment): NEF_HV1LA - Experimental evidence at protein level: Swiss-Prot protein existence level 1. Extracellular Nef protein targets CD4(+) T-lymphocytes for apoptosis by interacting with CXCR4 surface receptors. From Human immunodeficiency virus type 1 group M subtype B (isolate Lai) (HIV-1).
   5696..5876    +  LTR            5' LTR (truncated): truncated 5' long terminal repeat (LTR) from HIV-1
   5938..6526    -  rep_origin     ori: high-copy-number ColE1/pMB1/pBR322/pUC origin of replication
   6697..7557    -  CDS            AmpR: β-lactamase; bla; confers resistance to ampicillin, carbenicillin, and related antibiotics
   7558..7662    -  promoter       AmpR promoter: bla
>Addgene plasmid #12198 | LL - hOCT4i -1 | depositor full sequence | sequence record 7247 | Author sequence
GTCGACGGATCGGGAGATCTCCCGATCCCCTATGGTGCACTCTCAGTACAATCTGCTCTGATGCCGCATA
GTTAAGCCAGTATCTGCTCCCTGCTTGTGTGTTGGAGGTCGCTGAGTAGTGCGCGAGCAAAATTTAAGCT
ACAACAAGGCAAGGCTTGACCGACAATTGCATGAAGAATCTGCTTAGGGTTAGGCGTTTTGCGCTGCTTC
GCGATGTACGGGCCAGATATACGCGTTGACATTGATTATTGACTAGTTATTAATAGTAATCAATTACGGG
GTCATTAGTTCATAGCCCATATATGGAGTTCCGCGTTACATAACTTACGGTAAATGGCCCGCCTGGCTGA
CCGCCCAACGACCCCCGCCCATTGACGTCAATAATGACGTATGTTCCCATAGTAACGCCAATAGGGACTT
TCCATTGACGTCAATGGGTGGAGTATTTACGGTAAACTGCCCACTTGGCAGTACATCAAGTGTATCATAT
GCCAAGTACGCCCCCTATTGACGTCAATGACGGTAAATGGCCCGCCTGGCATTATGCCCAGTACATGACC
TTATGGGACTTTCCTACTTGGCAGTACATCTACGTATTAGTCATCGCTATTACCATGGTGATGCGGTTTT
GGCAGTACATCAATGGGCGTGGATAGCGGTTTGACTCACGGGGATTTCCAAGTCTCCACCCCATTGACGT
CAATGGGAGTTTGTTTTGGCACCAAAATCAACGGGACTTTCCAAAATGTCGTAACAACTCCGCCCCATTG
ACGCAAATGGGCGGTAGGCGTGTACGGTGGGAGGTCTATATAAGCAGCGCGTTTTGCCTGTACTGGGTCT
CTCTGGTTAGACCAGATCTGAGCCTGGGAGCTCTCTGGCTAACTAGGGAACCCACTGCTTAAGCCTCAAT
AAAGCTTGCCTTGAGTGCTTCAAGTAGTGTGTGCCCGTCTGTTGTGTGACTCTGGTAACTAGAGATCCCT
CAGACCCTTTTAGTCAGTGTGGAAAATCTCTAGCAGTGGCGCCCGAACAGGGACTTGAAAGCGAAAGGGA
AACCAGAGGAGCTCTCTCGACGCAGGACTCGGCTTGCTGAAGCGCGCACGGCAAGAGGCGAGGGGCGGCG
ACTGGTGAGTACGCCAAAAATTTTGACTAGCGGAGGCTAGAAGGAGAGAGATGGGTGCGAGAGCGTCAGT
ATTAAGCGGGGGAGAATTAGATCGCGATGGGAAAAAATTCGGTTAAGGCCAGGGGGAAAGAAAAAATATA
AATTAAAACATATAGTATGGGCAAGCAGGGAGCTAGAACGATTCGCAGTTAATCCTGGCCTGTTAGAAAC
ATCAGAAGGCTGTAGACAAATACTGGGACAGCTACAACCATCCCTTCAGACAGGATCAGAAGAACTTAGA
TCATTATATAATACAGTAGCAACCCTCTATTGTGTGCATCAAAGGATAGAGATAAAAGACACCAAGGAAG
CTTTAGACAAGATAGAGGAAGAGCAAAACAAAAGTAAGACCACCGCACAGCAAGCGGCCGGCCGCGCTGA
TCTTCAGACCTGGAGGAGGAGATATGAGGGACAATTGGAGAAGTGAATTATATAAATATAAAGTAGTAAA
AATTGAACCATTAGGAGTAGCACCCACCAAGGCAAAGAGAAGAGTGGTGCAGAGAGAAAAAAGAGCAGTG
GGAATAGGAGCTTTGTTCCTTGGGTTCTTGGGAGCAGCAGGAAGCACTATGGGCGCAGCGTCAATGACGC
TGACGGTACAGGCCAGACAATTATTGTCTGGTATAGTGCAGCAGCAGAACAATTTGCTGAGGGCTATTGA
GGCGCAACAGCATCTGTTGCAACTCACAGTCTGGGGCATCAAGCAGCTCCAGGCAAGAATCCTGGCTGTG
GAAAGATACCTAAAGGATCAACAGCTCCTGGGGATTTGGGGTTGCTCTGGAAAACTCATTTGCACCACTG
CTGTGCCTTGGAATGCTAGTTGGAGTAATAAATCTCTGGAACAGATTTGGAATCACACGACCTGGATGGA
GTGGGACAGAGAAATTAACAATTACACAAGCTTAATACACTCCTTAATTGAAGAATCGCAAAACCAGCAA
GAAAAGAATGAACAAGAATTATTGGAATTAGATAAATGGGCAAGTTTGTGGAATTGGTTTAACATAACAA
ATTGGCTGTGGTATATAAAATTATTCATAATGATAGTAGGAGGCTTGGTAGGTTTAAGAATAGTTTTTGC
TGTACTTTCTATAGTGAATAGAGTTAGGCAGGGATATTCACCATTATCGTTTCAGACCCACCTCCCAACC
CCGAGGGGACCCGACAGGCCCGAAGGAATAGAAGAAGAAGGTGGAGAGAGAGACAGAGACAGATCCATTC
GATTAGTGAACGGATCGGCACTGCGTGCGCCAATTCTGCAGACAAATGGCAGTATTCATCCACAATTTTA
AAAGAAAAGGGGGGATTGGGGGGTACAGTGCAGGGGAAAGAATAGTAGACATAATAGCAACAGACATACA
AACTAAAGAATTACAAAAACAAATTACAAAAATTCAAAATTTTCGGGTTTATTACAGGGACAGCAGAGAT
CCAGTTTGGTTAGTACCGGGCCCGCTCTAGAGATCCGACGCCGCCATCTCTAGGCCCGCGCCGGCCCCCT
CGCACAGACTTGTGGGAGAAGCTCGGCTACTCCCCTGCCCCGGTTAATTTGCATATAATATTTCCTAGTA
ACTATAGAGGCTTAATGTGCGATAAAAGACAGATAATCTGTTCTTTTTAATACTAGCTACATTTTACATG
ATAGGCTTGGATTTCTATAAGAGATACAAATACTAAATTATTATTTTAAAAAACAGCACAAAAGGAAACT
CACCCTAACTGTAAAGTAATTGTGTGTTTTGAGACTATAAATATCCCTTGGAGAAAAGCCTTGTTTCATG
TGTAAGCTGCGGCCCTTCAAGAGAGGGCCGCAGCTTACACATGTTTTTTCTCGAGGTCGACGGTATCGAT
AAGCTCGCTTCACGAGATTCCAGCAGGTCGAGGGACCTAATAACTTCGTATAGCATACATTATACGAAGT
TATATTAAGGGTTCCAAGCTTAAGCGGCCGCGTGGATAACCGTATTACCGCCATGCATTAGTTATTAATA
GTAATCAATTACGGGGTCATTAGTTCATAGCCCATATATGGAGTTCCGCGTTACATAACTTACGGTAAAT
GGCCCGCCTGGCTGACCGCCCAACGACCCCCGCCCATTGACGTCAATAATGACGTATGTTCCCATAGTAA
CGCCAATAGGGACTTTCCATTGACGTCAATGGGTGGAGTATTTACGGTAAACTGCCCACTTGGCAGTACA
TCAAGTGTATCATATGCCAAGTACGCCCCCTATTGACGTCAATGACGGTAAATGGCCCGCCTGGCATTAT
GCCCAGTACATGACCTTATGGGACTTTCCTACTTGGCAGTACATCTACGTATTAGTCATCGCTATTACCA
TGGTGATGCGGTTTTGGCAGTACATCAATGGGCGTGGATAGCGGTTTGACTCACGGGGATTTCCAAGTCT
CCACCCCATTGACGTCAATGGGAGTTTGTTTTGGCACCAAAATCAACGGGACTTTCCAAAATGTCGTAAC
AACTCCGCCCCATTGACGCAAATGGGCGGTAGGCGTGTACGGTGGGAGGTCTATATAAGCAGAGCTGGTT
TAGTGAACCGTCAGATCCGCTAGCGCTACCGGTCGCCACCATGGTGAGCAAGGGCGAGGAGCTGTTCACC
GGGGTGGTGCCCATCCTGGTCGAGCTGGACGGCGACGTAAACGGCCACAAGTTCAGCGTGTCCGGCGAGG
GCGAGGGCGATGCCACCTACGGCAAGCTGACCCTGAAGTTCATCTGCACCACCGGCAAGCTGCCCGTGCC
CTGGCCCACCCTCGTGACCACCCTGACCTACGGCGTGCAGTGCTTCAGCCGCTACCCCGACCACATGAAG
CAGCACGACTTCTTCAAGTCCGCCATGCCCGAAGGCTACGTCCAGGAGCGCACCATCTTCTTCAAGGACG
ACGGCAACTACAAGACCCGCGCCGAGGTGAAGTTCGAGGGCGACACCCTGGTGAACCGCATCGAGCTGAA
GGGCATCGACTTCAAGGAGGACGGCAACATCCTGGGGCACAAGCTGGAGTACAACTACAACAGCCACAAC
GTCTATATCATGGCCGACAAGCAGAAGAACGGCATCAAGGTGAACTTCAAGATCCGCCACAACATCGAGG
ACGGCAGCGTGCAGCTCGCCGACCACTACCAGCAGAACACCCCCATCGGCGACGGCCCCGTGCTGCTGCC
CGACAACCACTACCTGAGCACCCAGTCCGCCCTGAGCAAAGACCCCAACGAGAAGCGCGATCACATGGTC
CTGCTGGAGTTCGTGACCGCCGCCGGGATCACTCTCGGCATGGACGAGCTGTACAAGTAGGAATTCGTCG
AGGGACCTAATAACTTCGTATAGCATACATTATACGAAGTTATACATGTTTAAGGGTTCCGGTTCCACTA
GGTACAATTCGATATCAAGCTTATCGATAATCAACCTCTGGATTACAAAATTTGTGAAAGATTGACTGGT
ATTCTTAACTATGTTGCTCCTTTTACGCTATGTGGATACGCTGCTTTAATGCCTTTGTATCATGCTATTG
CTTCCCGTATGGCTTTCATTTTCTCCTCCTTGTATAAATCCTGGTTGCTGTCTCTTTATGAGGAGTTGTG
GCCCGTTGTCAGGCAACGTGGCGTGGTGTGCACTGTGTTTGCTGACGCAACCCCCACTGGTTGGGGCATT
GCCACCACCTGTCAGCTCCTTTCCGGGACTTTCGCTTTCCCCCTCCCTATTGCCACGGCGGAACTCATCG
CCGCCTGCCTTGCCCGCTGCTGGACAGGGGCTCGGCTGTTGGGCACTGACAATTCCGTGGTGTTGTCGGG
GAAATCATCGTCCTTTCCTTGGCTGCTCGCCTGTGTTGCCACCTGGATTCTGCGCGGGACGTCCTTCTGC
TACGTCCCTTCGGCCCTCAATCCAGCGGACCTTCCTTCCCGCGGCCTGCTGCCGGCTCTGCGGCCTCTTC
CGCGTCTTCGCCTTCGCCCTCAGACGAGTCGGATCTCCCTTTGGGCCGCCTCCCCGCATCGATACCGTCG
ACCTCGATCGAGACCTAGAAAAACATGGAGCAATCACAAGTAGCAATACAGCAGCTACCAATGCTGATTG
TGCCTGGCTAGAAGCACAAGAGGAGGAGGAGGTGGGTTTTCCAGTCACACCTCAGGTACCTTTAAGACCA
ATGACTTACAAGGCAGCTGTAGATCTTAGCCACTTTTTAAAAGAAAAGGGGGGACTGGAAGGGCTAATTC
ACTCCCAACGAAGACAAGATATCCTTGATCTGTGGATCTACCACACACAAGGCTACTTCCCTGATTGGCA
GAACTACACACCAGGGCCAGGGATCAGATATCCACTGACCTTTGGATGGTGCTACAAGCTAGTACCAGTT
GAGCAAGAGAAGGTAGAAGAAGCCAATGAAGGAGAGAACACCCGCTTGTTACACCCTGTGAGCCTGCATG
GGATGGATGACCCGGAGAGAGAAGTATTAGAGTGGAGGTTTGACAGCCGCCTAGCATTTCATCACATGGC
CCGAGAGCTGCATCCGGACTGTACTGGGTCTCTCTGGTTAGACCAGATCTGAGCCTGGGAGCTCTCTGGC
TAACTAGGGAACCCACTGCTTAAGCCTCAATAAAGCTTGCCTTGAGTGCTTCAAGTAGTGTGTGCCCGTC
TGTTGTGTGACTCTGGTAACTAGAGATCCCTCAGACCCTTTTAGTCAGTGTGGAAAATCTCTAGCAGCAT
GTGAGCAAAAGGCCAGCAAAAGGCCAGGAACCGTAAAAAGGCCGCGTTGCTGGCGTTTTTCCATAGGCTC
CGCCCCCCTGACGAGCATCACAAAAATCGACGCTCAAGTCAGAGGTGGCGAAACCCGACAGGACTATAAA
GATACCAGGCGTTTCCCCCTGGAAGCTCCCTCGTGCGCTCTCCTGTTCCGACCCTGCCGCTTACCGGATA
CCTGTCCGCCTTTCTCCCTTCGGGAAGCGTGGCGCTTTCTCATAGCTCACGCTGTAGGTATCTCAGTTCG
GTGTAGGTCGTTCGCTCCAAGCTGGGCTGTGTGCACGAACCCCCCGTTCAGCCCGACCGCTGCGCCTTAT
CCGGTAACTATCGTCTTGAGTCCAACCCGGTAAGACACGACTTATCGCCACTGGCAGCAGCCACTGGTAA
CAGGATTAGCAGAGCGAGGTATGTAGGCGGTGCTACAGAGTTCTTGAAGTGGTGGCCTAACTACGGCTAC
ACTAGAAGAACAGTATTTGGTATCTGCGCTCTGCTGAAGCCAGTTACCTTCGGAAAAAGAGTTGGTAGCT
CTTGATCCGGCAAACAAACCACCGCTGGTAGCGGTGGTTTTTTTGTTTGCAAGCAGCAGATTACGCGCAG
AAAAAAAGGATCTCAAGAAGATCCTTTGATCTTTTCTACGGGGTCTGACGCTCAGTGGAACGAAAACTCA
CGTTAAGGGATTTTGGTCATGAGATTATCAAAAAGGATCTTCACCTAGATCCTTTTAAATTAAAAATGAA
GTTTTAAATCAATCTAAAGTATATATGAGTAAACTTGGTCTGACAGTTACCAATGCTTAATCAGTGAGGC
ACCTATCTCAGCGATCTGTCTATTTCGTTCATCCATAGTTGCCTGACTCCCCGTCGTGTAGATAACTACG
ATACGGGAGGGCTTACCATCTGGCCCCAGTGCTGCAATGATACCGCGAGACCCACGCTCACCGGCTCCAG
ATTTATCAGCAATAAACCAGCCAGCCGGAAGGGCCGAGCGCAGAAGTGGTCCTGCAACTTTATCCGCCTC
CATCCAGTCTATTAATTGTTGCCGGGAAGCTAGAGTAAGTAGTTCGCCAGTTAATAGTTTGCGCAACGTT
GTTGCCATTGCTACAGGCATCGTGGTGTCACGCTCGTCGTTTGGTATGGCTTCATTCAGCTCCGGTTCCC
AACGATCAAGGCGAGTTACATGATCCCCCATGTTGTGCAAAAAAGCGGTTAGCTCCTTCGGTCCTCCGAT
CGTTGTCAGAAGTAAGTTGGCCGCAGTGTTATCACTCATGGTTATGGCAGCACTGCATAATTCTCTTACT
GTCATGCCATCCGTAAGATGCTTTTCTGTGACTGGTGAGTACTCAACCAAGTCATTCTGAGAATAGTGTA
TGCGGCGACCGAGTTGCTCTTGCCCGGCGTCAATACGGGATAATACCGCGCCACATAGCAGAACTTTAAA
AGTGCTCATCATTGGAAAACGTTCTTCGGGGCGAAAACTCTCAAGGATCTTACCGCTGTTGAGATCCAGT
TCGATGTAACCCACTCGTGCACCCAACTGATCTTCAGCATCTTTTACTTTCACCAGCGTTTCTGGGTGAG
CAAAAACAGGAAGGCAAAATGCCGCAAAAAAGGGAATAAGGGCGACACGGAAATGTTGAATACTCATACT
CTTCCTTTTTCAATATTATTGAAGCATTTATCAGGGTTATTGTCTCATGAGCGGATACATATTTGAATGT
ATTTAGAAAAATAAACAAATAGGGGTTCCGCGCACATTTCCCCGAAAAGTGCCACCTGAC
