>Addgene plasmid #12198 | LL - hOCT4i -1 | addgene partial sequence | sequence record 18765 | 12198 with mU6-F
TAGATTGTGTGTTTTGAGACTATAAATATCCCTTGGAGAAAAGCCTTGTTTCATGTGTAAGCTGCGGCCC
TTCAAGAGAGGGCCGCAGCTTACACATGAGGTCGACGGTATCGATAAGCTCGCTTCACGAGATTCCAGCA
GGTCGAGGGACCTAATAACTTCGTATAGCATACATTATACGAAGTTATATTAAGGGTTCCAAGCTTAAGC
GGCCGCGTGGATAACCGTATTACCGCCATGCATTAGTTATTAATAGTAATCAATTACGGGGTCATTAGTT
CATAGCCCATATATGGAGTTCCGCGTTACATAACTTACGGTAAATGGCCCGCCTGGCTGACCGCCCAACG
ACCCCCGCCCATTGACGTCAATAATGACGTATGTTCCCATAGTAACGCCAATAGGGACTTTCCATTGACG
TCAATGGGTGGAGTATTTACGGTAAACTGCCCACTTGGCAGTACATCAAGTGTATCATATGCCAAGTACG
CCCCCTATTGACGTCAATGACGGTAAATGGCCCGCCTGGCATTATGCCCAGTACATGACCTTATGGGACT
TTCCTACTTGGCAGTACATCTACGTATTAGTCATCGCTATTACCATGGTGATGCGGTTTTGGCAGTACAT
CAATGGGCGTGGATAGCGGTTTGACTCACGGGGATTTCCAAGTCTCCACCCCATTGACGTCAATGGGAGT
TTGTTTTGGCACCAAAATCAACGGGACTTTCCAAAATGTCGTAACAACTCCGCCCCATTGACGCAAATGG
GCGGTAGGCGTGTACGGTGGGAGGTCTATATAAGCAGAGCTGGTTTAGTGAACCGTCAGATCCGCTAGCG
CTACCGGTCGCCACCATGGTGAGCAAGGGCGAGGAGCTGTTCACCGGGGTGGNGCCCATCCTGG
